Addgene plasmid #77175: PIM1 gRNA (BRDN0001146597)
Purpose: 3rd generation lentiviral gRNA plasmid targeting human PIM1
Depositing lab: John Doench & David Root. Depositing organization: Broad Institute. Publication: Optimized sgRNA design to maximize activity and minimize off-target effects of CRISPR-Cas9. Doench JG, Fusi N, Sullender M, Hegde M, Vaimberg EW, Donovan KF, Smith I, Tothova Z, Wilen C, Orchard R, Virgin HW, Listgarten J, Root DE. Nat Biotechnol. 2016 Jan 18. doi: 10.1038/nbt.3437. PubMed 26780180.
Backbone
  Vector backbone: lentiGuide-Puro
  Backbone manufacturer: Zhang Lab (Addgene plasmid # 52963)
  Vector type: Mammalian Expression, Lentiviral, CRISPR
  Selectable markers: Puromycin
Growth in bacteria
  Bacterial resistance: Ampicillin, 100 μg/mL
  Growth temperature: 37°C
  Growth strain: DH5alpha
  Copy number: High Copy
Gene/Insert
  Gene/Insert name: PIM1 (alt names: PIM1; NM_001243186.1)
  gRNA/shRNA sequence: GGCGAGTCGGAGGACAACTG
  Species: H. sapiens (human)
  Entrez Gene: PIM1 (a.k.a. PIM)
  Promoter: hU6
  Cloning method: Unknown
  Sequencing primers: 5′ U6-F; 3′ pS2-R
Terms and licenses: Academic/Nonprofit Terms; Industry Terms: Not Available to Industry
Depositor comments: The gRNA was designed to target the following Genbank reference sequence(s): NM_001243186.1. Note that this plasmid does NOT contain Cas9. It should be used in conjunction with lentiCas9-Blast (Addgene #52962) or otherwise with cell lines already expressing Cas9. Browse the full kinome gRNA library at http://www.addgene.org/pooled-library/broadgpp-human-kinome/ or visit http://www.broadinstitute.org/rnai/public/ for detailed protocols and information.
How to cite: PIM1 gRNA (BRDN0001146597) was a gift from John Doench & David Root (Addgene plasmid # 77175 ; http://n2t.net/addgene:77175 ; RRID:Addgene_77175)
