[The description below was written by a language model from this plasmid's Addgene catalogue record and pLannotate feature annotations shown in this document.]
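Description:
PIM1 gRNA (BRDN0001146597) is a third-generation lentiviral CRISPR guide plasmid built on the lentiGuide-Puro backbone and designed to deliver a single guide RNA against human PIM1. The guide was designed against a PIM1 RefSeq transcript and belongs to a human kinome gRNA collection. In bacteria the 8.3 kb plasmid is maintained through a high-copy ColE1/pUC-type origin and selected with ampicillin via the β-lactamase gene. An f1 origin, an SV40 origin and residual lac, T7 and T3 elements are also carried in the backbone.

The lentiviral transfer cassette starts with an RSV promoter fused to a truncated HIV-1 5' LTR, which makes genomic RNA production in packaging cells independent of Tat. It is followed by the Ψ packaging signal with a gag fragment, the Rev response element for nuclear export, and a cPPT/CTS. The cassette ends in a self-inactivating ΔU3 3' LTR and an SV40 polyadenylation signal. Within this unit, a human U6 RNA polymerase III promoter drives the PIM1-targeting spacer joined to the Streptococcus pyogenes Cas9 guide scaffold. Downstream, the EF-1α core promoter with its intron A expresses puromycin N-acetyltransferase, and a WPRE enhances transcript expression, so transduced mammalian cells can be selected with puromycin.

The plasmid does not encode Cas9. It is meant to be used with a separate Cas9 lentivector or in cell lines that already express Cas9, where the guide directs cleavage at PIM1 for knockout or loss-of-function studies. Several short annotations, including the small t antigen, lacI and Rev fragments, are likely partial matches rather than functional parts.
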