Features (pLannotate 1.2.2; 29 found; start..end, strand, type, name):
     14..80      +  CDS            small t antigen (fragment): SV40 (simian virus 40) small t antigen
    106..317     +  promoter       EF-1α core promoter: core promoter for human elongation factor EF-1α
    318..1256    +  intron         EF-1α intron A: intron upstream of the start codon of human EF-1α
   1278..1877    +  CDS            PuroR (fragment): puromycin N-acetyltransferase; pac from Streptomyces; confers resistance to puromycin
   1893..2481    +  misc_feature   WPRE: woodchuck hepatitis virus posttranscriptional regulatory element
   2532..2551    +  misc_feature   cPPT/CTS (fragment): central polypurine tract and central termination sequence of HIV-1
   2553..2786    +  LTR            3' LTR (ΔU3): self-inactivating 3' long terminal repeat (LTR) from HIV-1
   2864..2985    +  polyA_signal   SV40 poly(A) signal: SV40 polyadenylation signal
   3025..3160    +  rep_origin     SV40 ori: SV40 origin of replication
   3181..3199    -  promoter       T7 promoter: promoter for bacteriophage T7 RNA polymerase
   3207..3362    +  CDS            lacZα (fragment): LacZα fragment of β-galactosidase; lacZ fragment
   3367..3795    +  rep_origin     f1 ori (sequence partly withheld): f1 bacteriophage origin of replication; arrow indicates direction of (+) strand synthesis
   3848..3952    +  promoter       AmpR promoter: bla
   3953..4813    +  CDS            AmpR: β-lactamase; bla; confers resistance to ampicillin, carbenicillin, and related antibiotics
   4984..5572    +  rep_origin     ori: high-copy-number ColE1/pMB1/pBR322/pUC origin of replication
   5755..5847    +  CDS            lacI (fragment): lac repressor; lacI; The lac repressor binds to the lac operator to inhibit transcription in E. coli. This inhibition can be relieved by adding lactose or isopropyl-β-D-thiogalactopyranoside (IPTG).
   5860..5881    +  protein_bind   CAP binding site: CAP binding activates transcription in the presence of cAMP. E. coli catabolite activator protein
   5896..5926    +  promoter       lac promoter: promoter for the E. coli lac operon
   5934..5950    +  protein_bind   lac operator: The lac repressor binds to the lac operator to inhibit transcription in E. coli. This inhibition can be relieved by adding lactose or isopropyl-β-D-thiogalactopyranoside (IPTG). lac repressor encoded by lacI
   5995..6013    +  promoter       T3 promoter: promoter for bacteriophage T3 RNA polymerase
   6041..6267    +  promoter       RSV promoter: Rous sarcoma virus enhancer/promoter
   6268..6448    +  LTR            5' LTR (truncated): truncated 5' long terminal repeat (LTR) from HIV-1
   6495..6620    +  misc_feature   HIV-1 Ψ: packaging signal of human immunodeficiency virus type 1
   6604..6967    +  CDS            HIV-1 gag (fragment): gag protein from human immunodeficiency virus 1; gag
   7113..7346    +  misc_feature   RRE: The Rev response element (RRE) of HIV-1 allows for Rev-dependent mRNA export from the nucleus to the cytoplasm.
   7723..7749    +  CDS            Rev (fragment): human immunodeficiency virus 1 (HIV-1) Rev protein; rev; enhances nuclear export of unspliced and incompletely spliced viral mRNAs
   7753..7993    +  promoter       U6 promoter: RNA polymerase III promoter for human U6 snRNA
   8023..8098    +  misc_RNA       gRNA scaffold: guide RNA scaffold for the Streptococcus pyogenes CRISPR/Cas9 system
   8154..8271    +  misc_feature   cPPT/CTS: central polypurine tract and central termination sequence of HIV-1
>Addgene plasmid #77175 | PIM1 gRNA (BRDN0001146597) | addgene full sequence | sequence record 187258 | Addgene Assembled Sequence
CCCGGGTGCAAAGATGGATAAAGTTTTAAACAGAGAGGAATCTTTGCAGCTAATGGACCTTCTAGGTCTT
GAAAGGAGTGGGAATTGGCTCCGGTGCCCGTCAGTGGGCAGAGCGCACATCGCCCACAGTCCCCGAGAAG
TTGGGGGGAGGGGTCGGCAATTGATCCGGTGCCTAGAGAAGGTGGCGCGGGGTAAACTGGGAAAGTGATG
TCGTGTACTGGCTCCGCCTTTTTCCCGAGGGTGGGGGAGAACCGTATATAAGTGCAGTAGTCGCCGTGAA
CGTTCTTTTTCGCAACGGGTTTGCCGCCAGAACACAGGTAAGTGCCGTGTGTGGTTCCCGCGGGCCTGGC
CTCTTTACGGGTTATGGCCCTTGCGTGCCTTGAATTACTTCCACCTGGCTGCAGTACGTGATTCTTGATC
CCGAGCTTCGGGTTGGAAGTGGGTGGGAGAGTTCGAGGCCTTGCGCTTAAGGAGCCCCTTCGCCTCGTGC
TTGAGTTGAGGCCTGGCCTGGGCGCTGGGGCCGCCGCGTGCGAATCTGGTGGCACCTTCGCGCCTGTCTC
GCTGCTTTCGATAAGTCTCTAGCCATTTAAAATTTTTGATGACCTGCTGCGACGCTTTTTTTCTGGCAAG
ATAGTCTTGTAAATGCGGGCCAAGATCTGCACACTGGTATTTCGGTTTTTGGGGCCGCGGGCGGCGACGG
GGCCCGTGCGTCCCAGCGCACATGTTCGGCGAGGCGGGGCCTGCGAGCGCGGCCACCGAGAATCGGACGG
GGGTAGTCTCAAGCTGGCCGGCCTGCTCTGGTGCCTGGCCTCGCGCCGCCGTGTATCGCCCCGCCCTGGG
CGGCAAGGCTGGCCCGGTCGGCACCAGTTGCGTGAGCGGAAAGATGGCCGCTTCCCGGCCCTGCTGCAGG
GAGCTCAAAATGGAGGACGCGGCGCTCGGGAGAGCGGGCGGGTGAGTCACCCACACAAAGGAAAAGGGCC
TTTCCGTCCTCAGCCGTCGCTTCATGTGACTCCACGGAGTACCGGGCGCCGTCCAGGCACCTCGATTAGT
TCTCGAGCTTTTGGAGTACGTCGTCTTTAGGTTGGGGGGAGGGGTTTTATGCGATGGAGTTTCCCCACAC
TGAGTGGGTGGAGACTGAAGTTAGGCCAGCTTGGCACTTGATGTAATTCTCCTTGGAATTTGCCCTTTTT
GAGTTTGGATCTTGGTTCATTCTCAAGCCTCAGACAGTGGTTCAAAGTTTTTTTCTTCCATTTCAGGTGT
CGTGACGTACGGCCACCATGACCGAGTACAAGCCCACGGTGCGCCTCGCCACCCGCGACGACGTCCCCAG
GGCCGTACGCACCCTCGCCGCCGCGTTCGCCGACTACCCCGCCACGCGCCACACCGTCGATCCGGACCGC
CACATCGAGCGGGTCACCGAGCTGCAAGAACTCTTCCTCACGCGCGTCGGGCTCGACATCGGCAAGGTGT
GGGTCGCGGACGACGGCGCCGCCGTGGCGGTCTGGACCACGCCGGAGAGCGTCGAAGCGGGGGCGGTGTT
CGCCGAGATCGGCCCGCGCATGGCCGAGTTGAGCGGTTCCCGGCTGGCCGCGCAGCAACAGATGGAAGGC
CTCCTGGCGCCGCACCGGCCCAAGGAGCCCGCGTGGTTCCTGGCCACCGTCGGAGTCTCGCCCGACCACC
AGGGCAAGGGTCTGGGCAGCGCCGTCGTGCTCCCCGGAGTGGAGGCGGCCGAGCGCGCCGGGGTGCCCGC
CTTCCTGGAGACCTCCGCGCCCCGCAACCTCCCCTTCTACGAGCGGCTCGGCTTCACCGTCACCGCCGAC
GTCGAGGTGCCCGAAGGACCGCGCACCTGGTGCATGACCCGCAAGCCCGGTGCCTGAACGCGTTAAGTCG
ACAATCAACCTCTGGATTACAAAATTTGTGAAAGATTGACTGGTATTCTTAACTATGTTGCTCCTTTTAC
GCTATGTGGATACGCTGCTTTAATGCCTTTGTATCATGCTATTGCTTCCCGTATGGCTTTCATTTTCTCC
TCCTTGTATAAATCCTGGTTGCTGTCTCTTTATGAGGAGTTGTGGCCCGTTGTCAGGCAACGTGGCGTGG
TGTGCACTGTGTTTGCTGACGCAACCCCCACTGGTTGGGGCATTGCCACCACCTGTCAGCTCCTTTCCGG
GACTTTCGCTTTCCCCCTCCCTATTGCCACGGCGGAACTCATCGCCGCCTGCCTTGCCCGCTGCTGGACA
GGGGCTCGGCTGTTGGGCACTGACAATTCCGTGGTGTTGTCGGGGAAATCATCGTCCTTTCCTTGGCTGC
TCGCCTGTGTTGCCACCTGGATTCTGCGCGGGACGTCCTTCTGCTACGTCCCTTCGGCCCTCAATCCAGC
GGACCTTCCTTCCCGCGGCCTGCTGCCGGCTCTGCGGCCTCTTCCGCGTCTTCGCCTTCGCCCTCAGACG
AGTCGGATCTCCCTTTGGGCCGCCTCCCCGCGTCGACTTTAAGACCAATGACTTACAAGGCAGCTGTAGA
TCTTAGCCACTTTTTAAAAGAAAAGGGGGGACTGGAAGGGCTAATTCACTCCCAACGAAGACAAGATCTG
CTTTTTGCTTGTACTGGGTCTCTCTGGTTAGACCAGATCTGAGCCTGGGAGCTCTCTGGCTAACTAGGGA
ACCCACTGCTTAAGCCTCAATAAAGCTTGCCTTGAGTGCTTCAAGTAGTGTGTGCCCGTCTGTTGTGTGA
CTCTGGTAACTAGAGATCCCTCAGACCCTTTTAGTCAGTGTGGAAAATCTCTAGCAGTACGTATAGTAGT
TCATGTCATCTTATTATTCAGTATTTATAACTTGCAAAGAAATGAATATCAGAGAGTGAGAGGAACTTGT
TTATTGCAGCTTATAATGGTTACAAATAAAGCAATAGCATCACAAATTTCACAAATAAAGCATTTTTTTC
ACTGCATTCTAGTTGTGGTTTGTCCAAACTCATCAATGTATCTTATCATGTCTGGCTCTAGCTATCCCGC
CCCTAACTCCGCCCATCCCGCCCCTAACTCCGCCCAGTTCCGCCCATTCTCCGCCCCATGGCTGACTAAT
TTTTTTTATTTATGCAGAGGCCGAGGCCGCCTCGGCCTCTGAGCTATTCCAGAAGTAGTGAGGAGGCTTT
TTTGGAGGCCTAGGGACGTACCCAATTCGCCCTATAGTGAGTCGTATTACGCGCGCTCACTGGCCGTCGT
TTTACAACGTCGTGACTGGGAAAACCCTGGCGTTACCCAACTTAATCGCCTTGCAGCACATCCCCCTTTC
GCCAGCTGGCGTAATAGCGAAGAGGCCCGCACCGATCGCCCTTCCCAACAGTTGCGCAGCCTGAATGGCG
AATGGG
[124 nt withheld, positions 3367-3490]
C
[91 nt withheld, positions 3492-3582]
A
[49 nt withheld, positions 3584-3632]
CCTTTGACGTTGGAGTCCACGTTCTTT
[37 nt withheld, positions 3660-3696]
ACCCTATCTCGGTCTATTCTTTTGATTTATAAGGGATTTTGCCGATTTCGGCCTATTGGTTAAAAAATGA
GCTGATTTAACAAAAATTTAACGCGAATTTTAACAAAATATTAACGCTTACAATTTAGGTGGCACTTTTC
GGGGAAATGTGCGCGGAACCCCTATTTGTTTATTTTTCTAAATACATTCAAATATGTATCCGCTCATGAG
ACAATAACCCTGATAAATGCTTCAATAATATTGAAAAAGGAAGAGTATGAGTATTCAACATTTCCGTGTC
GCCCTTATTCCCTTTTTTGCGGCATTTTGCCTTCCTGTTTTTGCTCACCCAGAAACGCTGGTGAAAGTAA
AAGATGCTGAAGATCAGTTGGGTGCACGAGTGGGTTACATCGAACTGGATCTCAACAGCGGTAAGATCCT
TGAGAGTTTTCGCCCCGAAGAACGTTTTCCAATGATGAGCACTTTTAAAGTTCTGCTATGTGGCGCGGTA
TTATCCCGTATTGACGCCGGGCAAGAGCAACTCGGTCGCCGCATACACTATTCTCAGAATGACTTGGTTG
AGTACTCACCAGTCACAGAAAAGCATCTTACGGATGGCATGACAGTAAGAGAATTATGCAGTGCTGCCAT
AACCATGAGTGATAACACTGCGGCCAACTTACTTCTGACAACGATCGGAGGACCGAAGGAGCTAACCGCT
TTTTTGCACAACATGGGGGATCATGTAACTCGCCTTGATCGTTGGGAACCGGAGCTGAATGAAGCCATAC
CAAACGACGAGCGTGACACCACGATGCCTGTAGCAATGGCAACAACGTTGCGCAAACTATTAACTGGCGA
ACTACTTACTCTAGCTTCCCGGCAACAATTAATAGACTGGATGGAGGCGGATAAAGTTGCAGGACCACTT
CTGCGCTCGGCCCTTCCGGCTGGCTGGTTTATTGCTGATAAATCTGGAGCCGGTGAGCGTGGGTCTCGCG
GTATCATTGCAGCACTGGGGCCAGATGGTAAGCCCTCCCGTATCGTAGTTATCTACACGACGGGGAGTCA
GGCAACTATGGATGAACGAAATAGACAGATCGCTGAGATAGGTGCCTCACTGATTAAGCATTGGTAACTG
TCAGACCAAGTTTACTCATATATACTTTAGATTGATTTAAAACTTCATTTTTAATTTAAAAGGATCTAGG
TGAAGATCCTTTTTGATAATCTCATGACCAAAATCCCTTAACGTGAGTTTTCGTTCCACTGAGCGTCAGA
CCCCGTAGAAAAGATCAAAGGATCTTCTTGAGATCCTTTTTTTCTGCGCGTAATCTGCTGCTTGCAAACA
AAAAAACCACCGCTACCAGCGGTGGTTTGTTTGCCGGATCAAGAGCTACCAACTCTTTTTCCGAAGGTAA
CTGGCTTCAGCAGAGCGCAGATACCAAATACTGTTCTTCTAGTGTAGCCGTAGTTAGGCCACCACTTCAA
GAACTCTGTAGCACCGCCTACATACCTCGCTCTGCTAATCCTGTTACCAGTGGCTGCTGCCAGTGGCGAT
AAGTCGTGTCTTACCGGGTTGGACTCAAGACGATAGTTACCGGATAAGGCGCAGCGGTCGGGCTGAACGG
GGGGTTCGTGCACACAGCCCAGCTTGGAGCGAACGACCTACACCGAACTGAGATACCTACAGCGTGAGCT
ATGAGAAAGCGCCACGCTTCCCGAAGGGAGAAAGGCGGACAGGTATCCGGTAAGCGGCAGGGTCGGAACA
GGAGAGCGCACGAGGGAGCTTCCAGGGGGAAACGCCTGGTATCTTTATAGTCCTGTCGGGTTTCGCCACC
TCTGACTTGAGCGTCGATTTTTGTGATGCTCGTCAGGGGGGCGGAGCCTATGGAAAAACGCCAGCAACGC
GGCCTTTTTACGGTTCCTGGCCTTTTGCTGGCCTTTTGCTCACATGTTCTTTCCTGCGTTATCCCCTGAT
TCTGTGGATAACCGTATTACCGCCTTTGAGTGAGCTGATACCGCTCGCCGCAGCCGAACGACCGAGCGCA
GCGAGTCAGTGAGCGAGGAAGCGGAAGAGCGCCCAATACGCAAACCGCCTCTCCCCGCGCGTTGGCCGAT
TCATTAATGCAGCTGGCACGACAGGTTTCCCGACTGGAAAGCGGGCAGTGAGCGCAACGCAATTAATGTG
AGTTAGCTCACTCATTAGGCACCCCAGGCTTTACACTTTATGCTTCCGGCTCGTATGTTGTGTGGAATTG
TGAGCGGATAACAATTTCACACAGGAAACAGCTATGACCATGATTACGCCAAGCGCGCAATTAACCCTCA
CTAAAGGGAACAAAAGCTGGAGCTGCAAGCTTAATGTAGTCTTATGCAATACTCTTGTAGTCTTGCAACA
TGGTAACGATGAGTTAGCAACATGCCTTACAAGGAGAGAAAAAGCACCGTGCATGCCGATTGGTGGAAGT
AAGGTGGTACGATCGTGCCTTATTAGGAAGGCAACAGACGGGTCTGACATGGATTGGACGAACCACTGAA
TTGCCGCATTGCAGAGATATTGTATTTAAGTGCCTAGCTCGATACATAAACGGGTCTCTCTGGTTAGACC
AGATCTGAGCCTGGGAGCTCTCTGGCTAACTAGGGAACCCACTGCTTAAGCCTCAATAAAGCTTGCCTTG
AGTGCTTCAAGTAGTGTGTGCCCGTCTGTTGTGTGACTCTGGTAACTAGAGATCCCTCAGACCCTTTTAG
TCAGTGTGGAAAATCTCTAGCAGTGGCGCCCGAACAGGGACTTGAAAGCGAAAGGGAAACCAGAGGAGCT
CTCTCGACGCAGGACTCGGCTTGCTGAAGCGCGCACGGCAAGAGGCGAGGGGCGGCGACTGGTGAGTACG
CCAAAAATTTTGACTAGCGGAGGCTAGAAGGAGAGAGATGGGTGCGAGAGCGTCAGTATTAAGCGGGGGA
GAATTAGATCGCGATGGGAAAAAATTCGGTTAAGGCCAGGGGGAAAGAAAAAATATAAATTAAAACATAT
AGTATGGGCAAGCAGGGAGCTAGAACGATTCGCAGTTAATCCTGGCCTGTTAGAAACATCAGAAGGCTGT
AGACAAATACTGGGACAGCTACAACCATCCCTTCAGACAGGATCAGAAGAACTTAGATCATTATATAATA
CAGTAGCAACCCTCTATTGTGTGCATCAAAGGATAGAGATAAAAGACACCAAGGAAGCTTTAGACAAGAT
AGAGGAAGAGCAAAACAAAAGTAAGACCACCGCACAGCAAGCGGCCGCTGATCTTCAGACCTGGAGGAGG
AGATATGAGGGACAATTGGAGAAGTGAATTATATAAATATAAAGTAGTAAAAATTGAACCATTAGGAGTA
GCACCCACCAAGGCAAAGAGAAGAGTGGTGCAGAGAGAAAAAAGAGCAGTGGGAATAGGAGCTTTGTTCC
TTGGGTTCTTGGGAGCAGCAGGAAGCACTATGGGCGCAGCGTCAATGACGCTGACGGTACAGGCCAGACA
ATTATTGTCTGGTATAGTGCAGCAGCAGAACAATTTGCTGAGGGCTATTGAGGCGCAACAGCATCTGTTG
CAACTCACAGTCTGGGGCATCAAGCAGCTCCAGGCAAGAATCCTGGCTGTGGAAAGATACCTAAAGGATC
AACAGCTCCTGGGGATTTGGGGTTGCTCTGGAAAACTCATTTGCACCACTGCTGTGCCTTGGAATGCTAG
TTGGAGTAATAAATCTCTGGAACAGATTTGGAATCACACGACCTGGATGGAGTGGGACAGAGAAATTAAC
AATTACACAAGCTTAATACACTCCTTAATTGAAGAATCGCAAAACCAGCAAGAAAAGAATGAACAAGAAT
TATTGGAATTAGATAAATGGGCAAGTTTGTGGAATTGGTTTAACATAACAAATTGGCTGTGGTATATAAA
ATTATTCATAATGATAGTAGGAGGCTTGGTAGGTTTAAGAATAGTTTTTGCTGTACTTTCTATAGTGAAT
AGAGTTAGGCAGGGATATTCACCATTATCGTTTCAGACCCACCTCCCAACCCCGAGGGGACCCAGAGAGG
GCCTATTTCCCATGATTCCTTCATATTTGCATATACGATACAAGGCTGTTAGAGAGATAATTAGAATTAA
TTTGACTGTAAACACAAAGATATTAGTACAAAATACGTGACGTAGAAAGTAATAATTTCTTGGGTAGTTT
GCAGTTTTAAAATTATGTTTTAAAATGGACTATCATATGCTTACCGTAACTTGAAAGTATTTCGATTTCT
TGGCTTTATATATCTTGTGGAAAGGACGAAACACCGGGCGAGTCGGAGGACAACTGGTTTTAGAGCTAGA
AATAGCAAGTTAAAATAAGGCTAGTCCGTTATCAACTTGAAAAAGTGGCACCGAGTCGGTGCTTTTTTAA
GCTTGGCGTAACTAGATCTTGAGACAAATGGCAGTATTCATCCACAATTTTAAAAGAAAAGGGGGGATTG
GGGGGTACAGTGCAGGGGAAAGAATAGTAGACATAATAGCAACAGACATACAAACTAAAGAATTACAAAA
ACAAATTACAAAAATTCAAAATTTTCGGGTTTATTACAGGGACAGCAGAGATCCACTTTGGCGCCGGCTC
GAGGGGG
