>Addgene plasmid #77175 | PIM1 gRNA (BRDN0001146597) | depositor partial sequence | sequence record 144635 | Target Sequence
GGCGAGTCGGAGGACAACTG
