>Addgene plasmid #77175 | PIM1 gRNA (BRDN0001146597) | addgene partial sequence | sequence record 187257 | hU6-F
TAGAAAGTAATAATTTCTTGGGTAGTTTGCAGTTTTAAAATTATGTTTTAAAATGGACTATCATATGCTT
ACCGTAACTTGAAAGTATTTCGATTTCTTGGCTTTATATATCTTGTGGAAAGGACGAAACACCGGGCGAG
TCGGAGGACAACTGGTTTTAGAGCTAGAAATAGCAAGTTAAAATAAGGCTAGTCCGTTATCAACTTGAAA
AAGTGGCACCGAGTCGGTGCTTTTTTAAGCTTGGCGTAACTAGATCTTGAGACAAATGGCAGTATTCATC
CACAATTTTAAAAGAAAAGGGGGGATTGGGGGGTACAGTGCAGGGGAAAGAATAGTAGACATAATAGCAA
CAGACATACAAACTAAAGAATTACAAAAACAAATTACAAAAATTCAAAATTTTCGGGTTTATTACAGGGA
CAGCAGAGATCCACTTTGGCGCCGGCTCGAGGGGGCCCGGGTGCAAAGATGGATAAAGTTTTAAACAGAG
AGGAATCTTTGCAGCTAATGGACCTTCTAGGTCTTGAAAGGAGTGGGAATTGGCTCCGGTGCCCGTCAGT
GGGCAGAGCG
